>Addgene plasmid #111571 | pcDNA3.1-CMV-mCherry-hPMCA2x/b | depositor full sequence | sequence record 209563 | pcDNA3.1-CMV-mCherry-hPMCA2x/b sequence 9868 bps
GACGGATCGGGAGATCTCCCGATCCCCTATGGTGCACTCTCAGTACAATCTGCTCTGATGCCGCATAGTT
AAGCCAGTATCTGCTCCCTGCTTGTGTGTTGGAGGTCGCTGAGTAGTGCGCGAGCAAAATTTAAGCTACA
ACAAGGCAAGGCTTGACCGACAATTGCATGAAGAATCTGCTTAGGGTTAGGCGTTTTGCGCTGCTTCGCG
ATGTACGGGCCAGATATACGCGTTGACATTGATTATTGACTAGTTATTAATAGTAATCAATTACGGGGTC
ATTAGTTCATAGCCCATATATGGAGTTCCGCGTTACATAACTTACGGTAAATGGCCCGCCTGGCTGACCG
CCCAACGACCCCCGCCCATTGACGTCAATAATGACGTATGTTCCCATAGTAACGCCAATAGGGACTTTCC
ATTGACGTCAATGGGTGGAGTATTTACGGTAAACTGCCCACTTGGCAGTACATCAAGTGTATCATATGCC
AAGTACGCCCCCTATTGACGTCAATGACGGTAAATGGCCCGCCTGGCATTATGCCCAGTACATGACCTTA
TGGGACTTTCCTACTTGGCAGTACATCTACGTATTAGTCATCGCTATTACCATGGTGATGCGGTTTTGGC
AGTACATCAATGGGCGTGGATAGCGGTTTGACTCACGGGGATTTCCAAGTCTCCACCCCATTGACGTCAA
TGGGAGTTTGTTTTGGCACCAAAATCAACGGGACTTTCCAAAATGTCGTAACAACTCCGCCCCATTGACG
CAAATGGGCGGTAGGCGTGTACGGTGGGAGGTCTATATAAGCAGAGCTCTCTGGCTAACTAGAGAACCCA
CTGCTTACTGGCTTATCGAAATTAATACGACTCACTATAGGGAGACCCAAGCTGGCTAGCGTTTAAACTT
AAGGCTAGAGTACTTAATACGACTCACTATAGGCTAGCATGGTGAGCAAGGGCGAGGAGGATAACATGGC
CATCATCAAGGAGTTCATGCGCTTCAAGGTGCACATGGAGGGCTCCGTGAACGGCCACGAGTTCGAGATC
GAGGGCGAGGGCGAGGGCCGCCCCTACGAGGGCACCCAGACCGCCAAGCTGAAGGTGACCAAGGGTGGCC
CCCTGCCCTTCGCCTGGGACATCCTGTCCCCTCAGTTCATGTACGGCTCCAAGGCCTACGTGAAGCACCC
CGCCGACATCCCCGACTACTTGAAGCTGTCCTTCCCCGAGGGCTTCAAGTGGGAGCGCGTGATGAACTTC
GAGGACGGCGGCGTGGTGACCGTGACCCAGGACTCCTCCCTGCAGGACGGCGAGTTCATCTACAAGGTGA
AGCTGCGCGGCACCAACTTCCCCTCCGACGGCCCCGTAATGCAGAAGAAGACCATGGGCTGGGAGGCCTC
CTCCGAGCGGATGTACCCCGAGGACGGCGCCCTGAAGGGCGAGATCAAGCAGAGGCTGAAGCTGAAGGAC
GGCGGCCACTACGACGCTGAGGTCAAGACCACCTACAAGGCCAAGAAGCCCGTGCAGCTGCCCGGCGCCT
ACAACGTCAACATCAAGTTGGACATCACCTCCCACAACGAGGACTACACCATCGTGGAACAGTACGAACG
CGCCGAGGGCCGCCACTCCACCGGCGGCATGGACGAGCTGTACAAGTCCGGACTCAGATCCTACCCCTAT
GATGTGCCTGACTATGCCCACCACCACCACCACCACCTGGTGCCCAGGGGCAGCAGATCTCGAGCTCAAG
CTTCGAATTCTGCAGTCGACGGTACCGCGGTGGCGGCCGCCATGGGTGACATGACCAACAGCGACTTTTA
CTCCAAAAACCAAAGAAATGAGTCGAGCCATGGGGGCGAGTTCGGGTGCACAATGGAGGAGCTCCGCTCC
CTCATGGAGCTGCGGGGCACTGAGGCTGTGGTCAAGATCAAGGAGACTTATGGGGACACCGAAGCCATCT
GCCGGCGCCTCAAAACCTCACCTGTTGAAGGTTTGCCGGACACCGCTCCAGACCTGGAAAAGAGAAAGCA
AATTTTTGGGCAAAACTTTATACCTCCAAAGAAGCCAAAAACCTTCCTGCAGCTCGTGTGGGAGGCGCTG
CAGGACGTGACGCTCATCATCCTGGAGATTGCCGCCATCATCTCCCTGGGGCTGTCCTTCTACCACCCGC
CCGGCGAGGGCAACGAAGGATGTGCGACGGCCCAGGGTGGGGCAGAGGATGAAGGAGAGGCAGAGGCAGG
TTGGATCGAGGGGGCCGCCATTCTCCTCTCAGTTATCTGTGTGGTCCTGGTCACGGCCTTCAATGACTGG
AGCAAAGAGAAACAGTTCCGGGGCCTGCAGAGCCGCATCGAGCAGGAACAGAAATTTACCGTAGTCCGGG
CTGGCCAGGTGGTGCAGATCCCTGTGGCTGAGATCGTGGTTGGGGACATAGCCCAGGTCAAATATGGTGA
CCTCCTCCCTGCCGACGGCCTCTTCATCCAGGGCAATGACCTCAAGATTGATGAAAGCTCCCTAACTGGA
GAGTCTGACCAGGTGCGCAAGTCCGTGGACAAGGACCCCATGCTGCTGTCAGGAACCCACGTGATGGAGG
GCTCAGGACGGATGTTGGTGACTGCTGTGGGTGTGAACTCTCAGACTGGCATCATCTTTACCCTCCTGGG
GGCTGGTGGTGAAGAGGAAGAGAAGAAAGACAAAAAAGGTAAAATGCAGGATGGCAATGTGGACGCCAGC
CAGAGCAAAGCCAAACAACAGGACGGGGCAGCCGCCATGGAGATGCAGCCCCTCAAGAGTGCCGAGGGCG
GCGACGCTGACGACAGGAAGAAGGCCAGCATGCACAAGAAGGAGAAGTCCGTGCTGCAGGGCAAGCTCAC
CAAGCTGGCTGTGCAGATCGGGAAGGCGGGCTTGGTGATGTCAGCCATCACGGTGATCATCCTGGTGCTC
TACTTCACTGTGGACACCTTCGTGGTCAACAAGAAGCCGTGGCTGCCTGAGTGCACGCCCGTCTACGTGC
AGTACTTTGTCAAGTTCTTCATCATTGGCGTGACGGTGCTGGTGGTCGCCGTGCCCGAGGGGCTCCCTCT
GGCCGTCACCATCTCGTTGGCCTATTCGGTGAAGAAAATGATGAAGGACAACAACCTGGTACGCCACCTG
GATGCCTGTGAGACCATGGGCAATGCCACAGCCATCTGCTCAGACAAGACAGGCACGCTGACCACCAATC
GCATGACAGTGGTACAGGCCTATGTCGGCGACGTCCACTATAAAGAGATCCCCGACCCCAGCTCCATCAA
CACCAAGACCATGGAGCTGCTGATCAATGCCATCGCCATCAACAGCGCCTACACCACCAAGATTCTGCCC
CCAGAGAAGGAGGGCGCCCTGCCTCGGCAGGTGGGCAACAAGACGGAGTGCGGCCTGCTGGGCTTCGTGC
TGGACCTGAAGCAGGACTACGAGCCCGTGCGCAGCCAGATGCCAGAGGAGAAGTTGTACAAAGTGTACAC
CTTCAACTCCGTGCGCAAGTCCATGAGCACTGTCATCAAGCTGCCCGACGAGAGCTTCCGCATGTACAGC
AAGGGGGCTTCTGAGATCGTGCTCAAGAAGTGCTGCAAAATCCTCAATGGGGCGGGAGAGCCTCGTGTCT
TCCGGCCCCGCGACCGGGACGAGATGGTAAAGAAGGTGATTGAGCCCATGGCTTGCGATGGGCTCCGCAC
TATCTGCGTGGCCTACCGCGACTTCCCCAGCAGCCCGGAGCCGGACTGGGACAATGAGAATGACATCCTC
AACGAACTCACCTGCATCTGCGTGGTGGGCATCGAGGACCCGGTGCGGCCAGAGGTCCCAGAAGCCATCC
GCAAGTGCCAGCGGGCAGGCATCACGGTCCGCATGGTCACTGGCGACAATATCAACACGGCTCGGGCCAT
CGCCATCAAGTGTGGCATCATCCATCCTGGGGAGGACTTTCTGTGCCTCGAGGGCAAGGAGTTCAACAGG
AGGATCCGCAACGAGAAGGGGGAGATTGAGCAGGAGCGAATTGACAAGATCTGGCCAAAGCTGCGGGTGC
TGGCTCGCTCCTCCCCAACGGACAAGCATACCCTGGTTAAAGGCATCATCGACAGCACACACACTGAGCA
GCGGCAGGTGGTGGCCGTGACGGGGGACGGGACCAACGACGGGCCTGCACTCAAGAAGGCCGACGTGGGC
TTCGCCATGGGCATCGCAGGCACTGACGTGGCCAAGGAGGCCTCAGACATCATCCTGACAGACGACAATT
TCAGCAGCATCGTCAAGGCAGTGATGTGGGGCCGCAACGTCTATGACAGCATCTCCAAATTCTTGCAGTT
CCAGCTCACCGTCAACGTGGTGGCCGTGATTGTGGCCTTCACAGGCGCCTGCATCACGCAGGACTCCCCT
CTGAAGGCCGTGCAGATGCTCTGGGTGAACCTCATCATGGACACGTTTGCCTCGCTGGCACTGGCCACTG
AGCCGCCCACGGAGACCCTGCTGCTGAGGAAGCCGTACGGCCGCAACAAGCCGCTCATCTCCAGGACCAT
GATGAAGAACATCCTGGGCCATGCTGTCTACCAGCTTGCCCTCATCTTCACCCTGCTCTTTGTTGGCGAG
AAGATGTTCCAGATCGACAGCGGGAGGAACGCGCCCCTGCATTCGCCACCCTCAGAACATTACACCATCA
TCTTCAACACCTTCGTCATGATGCAGCTCTTCAACGAGATCAACGCCCGCAAGATCCACGGCGAGCGCAA
TGTCTTTGACGGCATCTTCCGGAACCCCATCTTCTGCACCATCGTGCTGGGCACCTTTGCCATCCAGATA
GTGATCGTGCAGTTTGGAGGGAAGCCATTCAGCTGCTCTCCACTGCAGCTGGACCAGTGGATGTGGTGCA
TATTCATTGGGTTAGGAGAGCTCGTTTGGGGCCAGGTCATCGCCACCATCCCGACCAGCAGACTCAAGTT
CCTCAAGGAGGCAGGCAGGCTCACACAGAAGGAGGAGATCCCGGAGGAGGAGCTCAACGAGGACGTGGAG
GAGATCGACCACGCGGAGCGGGAGCTGCGGCGGGGCCAGATCCTGTGGTTCCGAGGCCTGAATCGGATCC
AGACACAGATCCGCGTCGTGAAGGCGTTCCGTAGCTCTCTCTATGAAGGTTTAGAAAAGCCTGAATCTCG
AACCTCCATCCATAACTTCATGGCTCATCCTGAATTCCGGATCGAAGATTCCCAGCCCCACATCCCCCTC
ATTGATGACACCGACCTGGAAGAAGATGCCGCGCTCAAGCAGAACTCGAGCCCGCCGTCATCCCTCAACA
AGAACAACAGCGCCATCGACAGTGGGATCAACCTGACGACCGACACAAGCAAATCAGCTACCTCTTCAAG
TCCAGGGAGCCCCATCCACAGCCTGGAGACGTCGCTTTAGTCTAGAGGGCCCGTTTAAACCCGCTGATCA
GCCTCGACTGTGCCTTCTAGTTGCCAGCCATCTGTTGTTTGCCCCTCCCCCGTGCCTTCCTTGACCCTGG
AAGGTGCCACTCCCACTGTCCTTTCCTAATAAAATGAGGAAATTGCATCGCATTGTCTGAGTAGGTGTCA
TTCTATTCTGGGGGGTGGGGTGGGGCAGGACAGCAAGGGGGAGGATTGGGAAGACAATAGCAGGCATGCT
GGGGATGCGGTGGGCTCTATGGCTTCTGAGGCGGAAAGAACCAGCTGGGGCTCTAGGGGGTATCCCC
[124 nt withheld, positions 5738-5861]
C
[91 nt withheld, positions 5863-5953]
A
[49 nt withheld, positions 5955-6003]
CCTTTGACGTTGGAGTCCACGTTCTTT
[37 nt withheld, positions 6031-6067]
ACCCTATCTCGGTCTATTCTTTTGATTTATAAGGGATTTTGCCGATTTCGGCCTATTGGTTAAAAAATGA
GCTGATTTAACAAAAATTTAACGCGAATTAATTCTGTGGAATGTGTGTCAGTTAGGGTGTGGAAAGTCCC
CAGGCTCCCCAGCAGGCAGAAGTATGCAAAGCATGCATCTCAATTAGTCAGCAACCAGGTGTGGAAAGTC
CCCAGGCTCCCCAGCAGGCAGAAGTATGCAAAGCATGCATCTCAATTAGTCAGCAACCATAGTCCCGCCC
CTAACTCCGCCCATCCCGCCCCTAACTCCGCCCAGTTCCGCCCATTCTCCGCCCCATGGCTGACTAATTT
TTTTTATTTATGCAGAGGCCGAGGCCGCCTCTGCCTCTGAGCTATTCCAGAAGTAGTGAGGAGGCTTTTT
TGGAGGCCTAGGCTTTTGCAAAAAGCTCCCGGGAGCTTGTATATCCATTTTCGGATCTGATCAAGAGACA
GGATGAGGATCGTTTCGCATGATTGAACAAGATGGATTGCACGCAGGTTCTCCGGCCGCTTGGGTGGAGA
GGCTATTCGGCTATGACTGGGCACAACAGACAATCGGCTGCTCTGATGCCGCCGTGTTCCGGCTGTCAGC
GCAGGGGCGCCCGGTTCTTTTTGTCAAGACCGACCTGTCCGGTGCCCTGAATGAACTGCAGGACGAGGCA
GCGCGGCTATCGTGGCTGGCCACGACGGGCGTTCCTTGCGCAGCTGTGCTCGACGTTGTCACTGAAGCGG
GAAGGGACTGGCTGCTATTGGGCGAAGTGCCGGGGCAGGATCTCCTGTCATCTCACCTTGCTCCTGCCGA
GAAAGTATCCATCATGGCTGATGCAATGCGGCGGCTGCATACGCTTGATCCGGCTACCTGCCCATTCGAC
CACCAAGCGAAACATCGCATCGAGCGAGCACGTACTCGGATGGAAGCCGGTCTTGTCGATCAGGATGATC
TGGACGAAGAGCATCAGGGGCTCGCGCCAGCCGAACTGTTCGCCAGGCTCAAGGCGCGCATGCCCGACGG
CGAGGATCTCGTCGTGACCCATGGCGATGCCTGCTTGCCGAATATCATGGTGGAAAATGGCCGCTTTTCT
GGATTCATCGACTGTGGCCGGCTGGGTGTGGCGGACCGCTATCAGGACATAGCGTTGGCTACCCGTGATA
TTGCTGAAGAGCTTGGCGGCGAATGGGCTGACCGCTTCCTCGTGCTTTACGGTATCGCCGCTCCCGATTC
GCAGCGCATCGCCTTCTATCGCCTTCTTGACGAGTTCTTCTGAGCGGGACTCTGGGGTTCGAAATGACCG
ACCAAGCGACGCCCAACCTGCCATCACGAGATTTCGATTCCACCGCCGCCTTCTATGAAAGGTTGGGCTT
CGGAATCGTTTTCCGGGACGCCGGCTGGATGATCCTCCAGCGCGGGGATCTCATGCTGGAGTTCTTCGCC
CACCCCAACTTGTTTATTGCAGCTTATAATGGTTACAAATAAAGCAATAGCATCACAAATTTCACAAATA
AAGCATTTTTTTCACTGCATTCTAGTTGTGGTTTGTCCAAACTCATCAATGTATCTTATCATGTCTGTAT
ACCGTCGACCTCTAGCTAGAGCTTGGCGTAATCATGGTCATAGCTGTTTCCTGTGTGAAATTGTTATCCG
CTCACAATTCCACACAACATACGAGCCGGAAGCATAAAGTGTAAAGCCTGGGGTGCCTAATGAGTGAGCT
AACTCACATTAATTGCGTTGCGCTCACTGCCCGCTTTCCAGTCGGGAAACCTGTCGTGCCAGCTGCATTA
ATGAATCGGCCAACGCGCGGGGAGAGGCGGTTTGCGTATTGGGCGCTCTTCCGCTTCCTCGCTCACTGAC
TCGCTGCGCTCGGTCGTTCGGCTGCGGCGAGCGGTATCAGCTCACTCAAAGGCGGTAATACGGTTATCCA
CAGAATCAGGGGATAACGCAGGAAAGAACATGTGAGCAAAAGGCCAGCAAAAGGCCAGGAACCGTAAAAA
GGCCGCGTTGCTGGCGTTTTTCCATAGGCTCCGCCCCCCTGACGAGCATCACAAAAATCGACGCTCAAGT
CAGAGGTGGCGAAACCCGACAGGACTATAAAGATACCAGGCGTTTCCCCCTGGAAGCTCCCTCGTGCGCT
CTCCTGTTCCGACCCTGCCGCTTACCGGATACCTGTCCGCCTTTCTCCCTTCGGGAAGCGTGGCGCTTTC
TCATAGCTCACGCTGTAGGTATCTCAGTTCGGTGTAGGTCGTTCGCTCCAAGCTGGGCTGTGTGCACGAA
CCCCCCGTTCAGCCCGACCGCTGCGCCTTATCCGGTAACTATCGTCTTGAGTCCAACCCGGTAAGACACG
ACTTATCGCCACTGGCAGCAGCCACTGGTAACAGGATTAGCAGAGCGAGGTATGTAGGCGGTGCTACAGA
GTTCTTGAAGTGGTGGCCTAACTACGGCTACACTAGAAGAACAGTATTTGGTATCTGCGCTCTGCTGAAG
CCAGTTACCTTCGGAAAAAGAGTTGGTAGCTCTTGATCCGGCAAACAAACCACCGCTGGTAGCGGTTTTT
TTGTTTGCAAGCAGCAGATTACGCGCAGAAAAAAAGGATCTCAAGAAGATCCTTTGATCTTTTCTACGGG
GTCTGACGCTCAGTGGAACGAAAACTCACGTTAAGGGATTTTGGTCATGAGATTATCAAAAAGGATCTTC
ACCTAGATCCTTTTAAATTAAAAATGAAGTTTTAAATCAATCTAAAGTATATATGAGTAAACTTGGTCTG
ACAGTTACCAATGCTTAATCAGTGAGGCACCTATCTCAGCGATCTGTCTATTTCGTTCATCCATAGTTGC
CTGACTCCCCGTCGTGTAGATAACTACGATACGGGAGGGCTTACCATCTGGCCCCAGTGCTGCAATGATA
CCGCGAGACCCACGCTCACCGGCTCCAGATTTATCAGCAATAAACCAGCCAGCCGGAAGGGCCGAGCGCA
GAAGTGGTCCTGCAACTTTATCCGCCTCCATCCAGTCTATTAATTGTTGCCGGGAAGCTAGAGTAAGTAG
TTCGCCAGTTAATAGTTTGCGCAACGTTGTTGCCATTGCTACAGGCATCGTGGTGTCACGCTCGTCGTTT
GGTATGGCTTCATTCAGCTCCGGTTCCCAACGATCAAGGCGAGTTACATGATCCCCCATGTTGTGCAAAA
AAGCGGTTAGCTCCTTCGGTCCTCCGATCGTTGTCAGAAGTAAGTTGGCCGCAGTGTTATCACTCATGGT
TATGGCAGCACTGCATAATTCTCTTACTGTCATGCCATCCGTAAGATGCTTTTCTGTGACTGGTGAGTAC
TCAACCAAGTCATTCTGAGAATAGTGTATGCGGCGACCGAGTTGCTCTTGCCCGGCGTCAATACGGGATA
ATACCGCGCCACATAGCAGAACTTTAAAAGTGCTCATCATTGGAAAACGTTCTTCGGGGCGAAAACTCTC
AAGGATCTTACCGCTGTTGAGATCCAGTTCGATGTAACCCACTCGTGCACCCAACTGATCTTCAGCATCT
TTTACTTTCACCAGCGTTTCTGGGTGAGCAAAAACAGGAAGGCAAAATGCCGCAAAAAAGGGAATAAGGG
CGACACGGAAATGTTGAATACTCATACTCTTCCTTTTTCAATATTATTGAAGCATTTATCAGGGTTATTG
TCTCATGAGCGGATACATATTTGAATGTATTTAGAAAAATAAACAAATAGGGGTTCCGCGCACATTTCCC
CGAAAAGTGCCACCTGACGTC
Features (pLannotate 1.2.2; 24 found; start..end, strand, type, name):
     28..80      -  misc_feature   bom (fragment): basis of mobility region from pBR322
    235..614     +  enhancer       CMV enhancer: human cytomegalovirus immediate early enhancer
    615..818     +  promoter       CMV promoter: human cytomegalovirus (CMV) immediate early promoter
    814..847     +  LTR            5' LTR (truncated) (fragment): truncated 5' long terminal repeat (LTR) from HIV-1
    863..881     +  promoter       T7 promoter: promoter for bacteriophage T7 RNA polymerase
    925..943     +  promoter       T7 promoter: promoter for bacteriophage T7 RNA polymerase
    949..1656    +  CDS            mCherry: mCherry is a basic (constitutively fluorescent) red fluorescent protein published in 2004, derived from Discosoma sp.. It is reported to be a very rapidly-maturing monomer with low acid sensitivity.
   1698..1717    +  CDS            9xHis (fragment): 9xHis affinity tag
   1735..1780    +  misc_feature   MCS (fragment): multiple cloning site
   1792..5427    +  CDS            Atp2b2: AT2B2_MOUSE - Also known as Pmca2 From Mus musculus (Mouse).
   5468..5692    +  polyA_signal   bGH poly(A) signal: bovine growth hormone polyadenylation signal
   5696..5717    +  promoter       SV40 promoter (fragment): SV40 enhancer and early promoter
   5738..6166    +  rep_origin     f1 ori (sequence partly withheld): f1 bacteriophage origin of replication; arrow indicates direction of (+) strand synthesis
   6180..6509    +  promoter       SV40 promoter: SV40 enhancer and early promoter
   6576..7367    +  CDS            neo: KKA2_KLEPN - Also known as kan, nptII. Experimental evidence at protein level: Swiss-Prot protein existence level 1. Resistance to kanamycin, neomycin, paromomycin, ribostamycin, butirosin and gentamicin B. From Klebsiella pneumoniae.
   7391..7549    +  CDS            ble (fragment): BLE_KLEPN - Experimental evidence at protein level: Swiss-Prot protein existence level 1. Binding protein with a strong affinity to the bleomycin family of antibiotics. Binds to CL990; an antimitotic-antibiotic compound. From Klebsiella pneumoniae.
   7544..7665    +  polyA_signal   SV40 poly(A) signal: SV40 polyadenylation signal
   7738..7754    -  protein_bind   lac operator: The lac repressor binds to the lac operator to inhibit transcription in E. coli. This inhibition can be relieved by adding lactose or isopropyl-β-D-thiogalactopyranoside (IPTG). lac repressor encoded by lacI
   7762..7792    -  promoter       lac promoter: promoter for the E. coli lac operon
   7807..7828    -  protein_bind   CAP binding site: CAP binding activates transcription in the presence of cAMP. E. coli catabolite activator protein
   7841..7933    -  CDS            lacI (fragment): lac repressor; lacI; The lac repressor binds to the lac operator to inhibit transcription in E. coli. This inhibition can be relieved by adding lactose or isopropyl-β-D-thiogalactopyranoside (IPTG).
   8116..8701    -  rep_origin     ori: high-copy-number ColE1/pMB1/pBR322/pUC origin of replication
   8872..9732    -  CDS            AmpR: β-lactamase; bla; confers resistance to ampicillin, carbenicillin, and related antibiotics
   9733..9837    -  promoter       AmpR promoter: bla
