>Addgene plasmid #111571 | pcDNA3.1-CMV-mCherry-hPMCA2x/b | addgene full sequence | sequence record 212685 | Addgene NGS Result
GACATTGATTATTGACTAGTTATTAATAGTAATCAATTACGGGGTCATTAGTTCATAGCCCATATATGGA
GTTCCGCGTTACATAACTTACGGTAAATGGCCCGCCTGGCTGACCGCCCAACGACCCCCGCCCATTGACG
TCAATAATGACGTATGTTCCCATAGTAACGCCAATAGGGACTTTCCATTGACGTCAATGGGTGGAGTATT
TACGGTAAACTGCCCACTTGGCAGTACATCAAGTGTATCATATGCCAAGTACGCCCCCTATTGACGTCAA
TGACGGTAAATGGCCCGCCTGGCATTATGCCCAGTACATGACCTTATGGGACTTTCCTACTTGGCAGTAC
ATCTACGTATTAGTCATCGCTATTACCATGGTGATGCGGTTTTGGCAGTACATCAATGGGCGTGGATAGC
GGTTTGACTCACGGGGATTTCCAAGTCTCCACCCCATTGACGTCAATGGGAGTTTGTTTTGGCACCAAAA
TCAACGGGACTTTCCAAAATGTCGTAACAACTCCGCCCCATTGACGCAAATGGGCGGTAGGCGTGTACGG
TGGGAGGTCTATATAAGCAGAGCTCTCTGGCTAACTAGAGAACCCACTGCTTACTGGCTTATCGAAATTA
ATACGACTCACTATAGGGAGACCCAAGCTGGCTAGCGTTTAAACTTAAGGCTAGAGTACTTAATACGACT
CACTATAGGCTAGCATGGTGAGCAAGGGCGAGGAGGATAACATGGCCATCATCAAGGAGTTCATGCGCTT
CAAGGTGCACATGGAGGGCTCCGTGAACGGCCACGAGTTCGAGATCGAGGGCGAGGGCGAGGGCCGCCCC
TACGAGGGCACCCAGACCGCCAAGCTGAAGGTGACCAAGGGTGGCCCCCTGCCCTTCGCCTGGGACATCC
TGTCCCCTCAGTTCATGTACGGCTCCAAGGCCTACGTGAAGCACCCCGCCGACATCCCCGACTACTTGAA
GCTGTCCTTCCCCGAGGGCTTCAAGTGGGAGCGCGTGATGAACTTCGAGGACGGCGGCGTGGTGACCGTG
ACCCAGGACTCCTCCCTGCAGGACGGCGAGTTCATCTACAAGGTGAAGCTGCGCGGCACCAACTTCCCCT
CCGACGGCCCCGTAATGCAGAAGAAGACCATGGGCTGGGAGGCCTCCTCCGAGCGGATGTACCCCGAGGA
CGGCGCCCTGAAGGGCGAGATCAAGCAGAGGCTGAAGCTGAAGGACGGCGGCCACTACGACGCTGAGGTC
AAGACCACCTACAAGGCCAAGAAGCCCGTGCAGCTGCCCGGCGCCTACAACGTCAACATCAAGTTGGACA
TCACCTCCCACAACGAGGACTACACCATCGTGGAACAGTACGAACGCGCCGAGGGCCGCCACTCCACCGG
CGGCATGGACGAGCTGTACAAGTCCGGACTCAGATCCTACCCCTATGATGTGCCTGACTATGCCCACCAC
CACCACCACCACCTGGTGCCCAGGGGCAGCAGATCTCGAGCTCAAGCTTCGAATTCTGCAGTCGACGGTA
CCGCGGTGGCGGCCGCCATGGGTGACATGACCAACAGCGACTTTTACTCCAAAAACCAAAGAAATGAGTC
GAGCCATGGGGGCGAGTTCGGGTGCACAATGGAGGAGCTCCGCTCCCTCATGGAGCTGCGGGGCACTGAG
GCTGTGGTCAAGATCAAGGAGACTTATGGGGACACCGAAGCCATCTGCCGGCGCCTCAAAACCTCACCTG
TTGAAGGTTTGCCGGACACCGCTCCAGACCTGGAAAAGAGAAAGCAAATTTTTGGGCAAAACTTTATACC
TCCAAAGAAGCCAAAAACCTTCCTGCAGCTCGTGTGGGAGGCGCTGCAGGACGTGACGCTCATCATCCTG
GAGATTGCCGCCATCATCTCCCTGGGGCTGTCCTTCTACCACCCGCCCGGCGAGGGCAACGAAGGATGTG
CGACGGCCCAGGGTGGGGCAGAGGATGAAGGAGAGGCAGAGGCAGGTTGGATCGAGGGGGCCGCCATTCT
CCTCTCAGTTATCTGTGTGGTCCTGGTCACGGCCTTCAATGACTGGAGCAAAGAGAAACAGTTCCGGGGC
CTGCAGAGCCGCATCGAGCAGGAACAGAAATTTACCGTAGTCCGGGCTGGCCAGGTGGTGCAGATCCCTG
TGGCTGAGATCGTGGTTGGGGACATAGCCCAGGTCAAATATGGTGACCTCCTCCCTGCCGACGGCCTCTT
CATCCAGGGCAATGACCTCAAGATTGATGAAAGCTCCCTAACTGGAGAGTCTGACCAGGTGCGCAAGTCC
GTGGACAAGGACCCCATGCTGCTGTCAGGAACCCACGTGATGGAGGGCTCAGGACGGATGTTGGTGACTG
CTGTGGGTGTGAACTCTCAGACTGGCATCATCTTTACCCTCCTGGGGGCTGGTGGTGAAGAGGAAGAGAA
GAAAGACAAAAAAGGTAAAATGCAGGATGGCAATGTGGACGCCAGCCAGAGCAAAGCCAAACAACAGGAC
GGGGCAGCCGCCATGGAGATGCAGCCCCTCAAGAGTGCCGAGGGCGGCGACGCTGACGACAGGAAGAAGG
CCAGCATGCACAAGAAGGAGAAGTCCGTGCTGCAGGGCAAGCTCACCAAGCTGGCTGTGCAGATCGGGAA
GGCGGGCTTGGTGATGTCAGCCATCACGGTGATCATCCTGGTGCTCTACTTCACTGTGGACACCTTCGTG
GTCAACAAGAAGCCGTGGCTGCCTGAGTGCACGCCCGTCTACGTGCAGTACTTTGTCAAGTTCTTCATCA
TTGGCGTGACGGTGCTGGTGGTCGCCGTGCCCGAGGGGCTCCCTCTGGCCGTCACCATCTCGTTGGCCTA
TTCGGTGAAGAAAATGATGAAGGACAACAACCTGGTACGCCACCTGGATGCCTGTGAGACCATGGGCAAT
GCCACAGCCATCTGCTCAGACAAGACAGGCACGCTGACCACCAATCGCATGACAGTGGTACAGGCCTATG
TCGGCGACGTCCACTATAAAGAGATCCCCGACCCCAGCTCCATCAACACCAAGACCATGGAGCTGCTGAT
CAATGCCATCGCCATCAACAGCGCCTACACCACCAAGATTCTGCCCCCAGAGAAGGAGGGCGCCCTGCCT
CGGCAGGTGGGCAACAAGACGGAGTGCGGCCTGCTGGGCTTCGTGCTGGACCTGAAGCAGGACTACGAGC
CCGTGCGCAGCCAGATGCCAGAGGAGAAGTTGTACAAAGTGTACACCTTCAACTCCGTGCGCAAGTCCAT
GAGCACTGTCATCAAGCTGCCCGACGAGAGCTTCCGCATGTACAGCAAGGGGGCTTCTGAGATCGTGCTC
AAGAAGTGCTGCAAAATCCTCAATGGGGCGGGAGAGCCTCGTGTCTTCCGGCCCCGCGACCGGGACGAGA
TGGTAAAGAAGGTGATTGAGCCCATGGCTTGCGATGGGCTCCGCACTATCTGCGTGGCCTACCGCGACTT
CCCCAGCAGCCCGGAGCCGGACTGGGACAATGAGAATGACATCCTCAACGAACTCACCTGCATCTGCGTG
GTGGGCATCGAGGACCCGGTGCGGCCAGAGGTCCCAGAAGCCATCCGCAAGTGCCAGCGGGCAGGCATCA
CGGTCCGCATGGTCACTGGCGACAATATCAACACGGCTCGGGCCATCGCCATCAAGTGTGGCATCATCCA
TCCTGGGGAGGACTTTCTGTGCCTCGAGGGCAAGGAGTTCAACAGGAGGATCCGCAACGAGAAGGGGGAG
ATTGAGCAGGAGCGAATTGACAAGATCTGGCCAAAGCTGCGGGTGCTGGCTCGCTCCTCCCCAACGGACA
AGCATACCCTGGTTAAAGGCATCATCGACAGCACACACACTGAGCAGCGGCAGGTGGTGGCCGTGACGGG
GGACGGGACCAACGACGGGCCTGCACTCAAGAAGGCCGACGTGGGCTTCGCCATGGGCATCGCAGGCACT
GACGTGGCCAAGGAGGCCTCAGACATCATCCTGACAGACGACAATTTCAGCAGCATCGTCAAGGCAGTGA
TGTGGGGCCGCAACGTCTATGACAGCATCTCCAAATTCTTGCAGTTCCAGCTCACCGTCAACGTGGTGGC
CGTGATTGTGGCCTTCACAGGCGCCTGCATCACGCAGGACTCCCCTCTGAAGGCCGTGCAGATGCTCTGG
GTGAACCTCATCATGGACACGTTTGCCTCGCTGGCACTGGCCACTGAGCCGCCCACGGAGACCCTGCTGC
TGAGGAAGCCGTACGGCCGCAACAAGCCGCTCATCTCCAGGACCATGATGAAGAACATCCTGGGCCATGC
TGTCTACCAGCTTGCCCTCATCTTCACCCTGCTCTTTGTTGGCGAGAAGATGTTCCAGATCGACAGCGGG
AGGAACGCGCCCCTGCATTCGCCACCCTCAGAACATTACACCATCATCTTCAACACCTTCGTCATGATGC
AGCTCTTCAACGAGATCAACGCCCGCAAGATCCACGGCGAGCGCAATGTCTTTGACGGCATCTTCCGGAA
CCCCATCTTCTGCACCATCGTGCTGGGCACCTTTGCCATCCAGATAGTGATCGTGCAGTTTGGAGGGAAG
CCATTCAGCTGCTCTCCACTGCAGCTGGACCAGTGGATGTGGTGCATATTCATTGGGTTAGGAGAGCTCG
TTTGGGGCCAGGTCATCGCCACCATCCCGACCAGCAGACTCAAGTTCCTCAAGGAGGCAGGCAGGCTCAC
ACAGAAGGAGGAGATCCCGGAGGAGGAGCTCAACGAGGACGTGGAGGAGATCGACCACGCGGAGCGGGAG
CTGCGGCGGGGCCAGATCCTGTGGTTCCGAGGCCTGAATCGGATCCAGACACAGATCCGCGTCGTGAAGG
CGTTCCGTAGCTCTCTCTATGAAGGTTTAGAAAAGCCTGAATCTCGAACCTCCATCCATAACTTCATGGC
TCATCCTGAATTCCGGATCGAAGATTCCCAGCCCCACATCCCCCTCATTGATGACACCGACCTGGAAGAA
GATGCCGCGCTCAAGCAGAACTCGAGCCCGCCGTCATCCCTCAACAAGAACAACAGCGCCATCGACAGTG
GGATCAACCTGACGACCGACACAAGCAAATCAGCTACCTCTTCAAGTCCAGGGAGCCCCATCCACAGCCT
GGAGACGTCGCTTTAGTCTAGAGGGCCCGTTTAAACCCGCTGATCAGCCTCGACTGTGCCTTCTAGTTGC
CAGCCATCTGTTGTTTGCCCCTCCCCCGTGCCTTCCTTGACCCTGGAAGGTGCCACTCCCACTGTCCTTT
CCTAATAAAATGAGGAAATTGCATCGCATTGTCTGAGTAGGTGTCATTCTATTCTGGGGGGTGGGGTGGG
GCAGGACAGCAAGGGGGAGGATTGGGAAGACAATAGCAGGCATGCTGGGGATGCGGTGGGCTCTATGGCT
TCTGAGGCGGAAAGAACCAGCTGGGGCTCTAGGGGGTATCCCC
[124 nt withheld, positions 5504-5627]
C
[91 nt withheld, positions 5629-5719]
A
[49 nt withheld, positions 5721-5769]
CCTTTGACGTTGGAGTCCACGTTCTTT
[37 nt withheld, positions 5797-5833]
ACCCTATCTCGGTCTATTCTTTTGATTTATAAGGGATTTTGCCGATTTCGGCCTATTGGTTAAAAAATGA
GCTGATTTAACAAAAATTTAACGCGAATTAATTCTGTGGAATGTGTGTCAGTTAGGGTGTGGAAAGTCCC
CAGGCTCCCCAGCAGGCAGAAGTATGCAAAGCATGCATCTCAATTAGTCAGCAACCAGGTGTGGAAAGTC
CCCAGGCTCCCCAGCAGGCAGAAGTATGCAAAGCATGCATCTCAATTAGTCAGCAACCATAGTCCCGCCC
CTAACTCCGCCCATCCCGCCCCTAACTCCGCCCAGTTCCGCCCATTCTCCGCCCCATGGCTGACTAATTT
TTTTTATTTATGCAGAGGCCGAGGCCGCCTCTGCCTCTGAGCTATTCCAGAAGTAGTGAGGAGGCTTTTT
TGGAGGCCTAGGCTTTTGCAAAAAGCTCCCGGGAGCTTGTATATCCATTTTCGGATCTGATCAAGAGACA
GGATGAGGATCGTTTCGCATGATTGAACAAGATGGATTGCACGCAGGTTCTCCGGCCGCTTGGGTGGAGA
GGCTATTCGGCTATGACTGGGCACAACAGACAATCGGCTGCTCTGATGCCGCCGTGTTCCGGCTGTCAGC
GCAGGGGCGCCCGGTTCTTTTTGTCAAGACCGACCTGTCCGGTGCCCTGAATGAACTGCAGGACGAGGCA
GCGCGGCTATCGTGGCTGGCCACGACGGGCGTTCCTTGCGCAGCTGTGCTCGACGTTGTCACTGAAGCGG
GAAGGGACTGGCTGCTATTGGGCGAAGTGCCGGGGCAGGATCTCCTGTCATCTCACCTTGCTCCTGCCGA
GAAAGTATCCATCATGGCTGATGCAATGCGGCGGCTGCATACGCTTGATCCGGCTACCTGCCCATTCGAC
CACCAAGCGAAACATCGCATCGAGCGAGCACGTACTCGGATGGAAGCCGGTCTTGTCGATCAGGATGATC
TGGACGAAGAGCATCAGGGGCTCGCGCCAGCCGAACTGTTCGCCAGGCTCAAGGCGCGCATGCCCGACGG
CGAGGATCTCGTCGTGACCCATGGCGATGCCTGCTTGCCGAATATCATGGTGGAAAATGGCCGCTTTTCT
GGATTCATCGACTGTGGCCGGCTGGGTGTGGCGGACCGCTATCAGGACATAGCGTTGGCTACCCGTGATA
TTGCTGAAGAGCTTGGCGGCGAATGGGCTGACCGCTTCCTCGTGCTTTACGGTATCGCCGCTCCCGATTC
GCAGCGCATCGCCTTCTATCGCCTTCTTGACGAGTTCTTCTGAGCGGGACTCTGGGGTTCGAAATGACCG
ACCAAGCGACGCCCAACCTGCCATCACGAGATTTCGATTCCACCGCCGCCTTCTATGAAAGGTTGGGCTT
CGGAATCGTTTTCCGGGACGCCGGCTGGATGATCCTCCAGCGCGGGGATCTCATGCTGGAGTTCTTCGCC
CACCCCAACTTGTTTATTGCAGCTTATAATGGTTACAAATAAAGCAATAGCATCACAAATTTCACAAATA
AAGCATTTTTTTCACTGCATTCTAGTTGTGGTTTGTCCAAACTCATCAATGTATCTTATCATGTCTGTAT
ACCGTCGACCTCTAGCTAGAGCTTGGCGTAATCATGGTCATAGCTGTTTCCTGTGTGAAATTGTTATCCG
CTCACAATTCCACACAACATACGAGCCGGAAGCATAAAGTGTAAAGCCTGGGGTGCCTAATGAGTGAGCT
AACTCACATTAATTGCGTTGCGCTCACTGCCCGCTTTCCAGTCGGGAAACCTGTCGTGCCAGCTGCATTA
ATGAATCGGCCAACGCGCGGGGAGAGGCGGTTTGCGTATTGGGCGCTCTTCCGCTTCCTCGCTCACTGAC
TCGCTGCGCTCGGTCGTTCGGCTGCGGCGAGCGGTATCAGCTCACTCAAAGGCGGTAATACGGTTATCCA
CAGAATCAGGGGATAACGCAGGAAAGAACATGTGAGCAAAAGGCCAGCAAAAGGCCAGGAACCGTAAAAA
GGCCGCGTTGCTGGCGTTTTTCCATAGGCTCCGCCCCCCTGACGAGCATCACAAAAATCGACGCTCAAGT
CAGAGGTGGCGAAACCCGACAGGACTATAAAGATACCAGGCGTTTCCCCCTGGAAGCTCCCTCGTGCGCT
CTCCTGTTCCGACCCTGCCGCTTACCGGATACCTGTCCGCCTTTCTCCCTTCGGGAAGCGTGGCGCTTTC
TCATAGCTCACGCTGTAGGTATCTCAGTTCGGTGTAGGTCGTTCGCTCCAAGCTGGGCTGTGTGCACGAA
CCCCCCGTTCAGCCCGACCGCTGCGCCTTATCCGGTAACTATCGTCTTGAGTCCAACCCGGTAAGACACG
ACTTATCGCCACTGGCAGCAGCCACTGGTAACAGGATTAGCAGAGCGAGGTATGTAGGCGGTGCTACAGA
GTTCTTGAAGTGGTGGCCTAACTACGGCTACACTAGAAGAACAGTATTTGGTATCTGCGCTCTGCTGAAG
CCAGTTACCTTCGGAAAAAGAGTTGGTAGCTCTTGATCCGGCAAACAAACCACCGCTGGTAGCGGTGGTT
TTTTTGTTTGCAAGCAGCAGATTACGCGCAGAAAAAAAGGATCTCAAGAAGATCCTTTGATCTTTTCTAC
GGGGTCTGACGCTCAGTGGAACGAAAACTCACGTTAAGGGATTTTGGTCATGAGATTATCAAAAAGGATC
TTCACCTAGATCCTTTTAAATTAAAAATGAAGTTTTAAATCAATCTAAAGTATATATGAGTAAACTTGGT
CTGACAGTTACCAATGCTTAATCAGTGAGGCACCTATCTCAGCGATCTGTCTATTTCGTTCATCCATAGT
TGCCTGACTCCCCGTCGTGTAGATAACTACGATACGGGAGGGCTTACCATCTGGCCCCAGTGCTGCAATG
ATACCGCGAGACCCACGCTCACCGGCTCCAGATTTATCAGCAATAAACCAGCCAGCCGGAAGGGCCGAGC
GCAGAAGTGGTCCTGCAACTTTATCCGCCTCCATCCAGTCTATTAATTGTTGCCGGGAAGCTAGAGTAAG
TAGTTCGCCAGTTAATAGTTTGCGCAACGTTGTTGCCATTGCTACAGGCATCGTGGTGTCACGCTCGTCG
TTTGGTATGGCTTCATTCAGCTCCGGTTCCCAACGATCAAGGCGAGTTACATGATCCCCCATGTTGTGCA
AAAAAGCGGTTAGCTCCTTCGGTCCTCCGATCGTTGTCAGAAGTAAGTTGGCCGCAGTGTTATCACTCAT
GGTTATGGCAGCACTGCATAATTCTCTTACTGTCATGCCATCCGTAAGATGCTTTTCTGTGACTGGTGAG
TACTCAACCAAGTCATTCTGAGAATAGTGTATGCGGCGACCGAGTTGCTCTTGCCCGGCGTCAATACGGG
ATAATACCGCGCCACATAGCAGAACTTTAAAAGTGCTCATCATTGGAAAACGTTCTTCGGGGCGAAAACT
CTCAAGGATCTTACCGCTGTTGAGATCCAGTTCGATGTAACCCACTCGTGCACCCAACTGATCTTCAGCA
TCTTTTACTTTCACCAGCGTTTCTGGGTGAGCAAAAACAGGAAGGCAAAATGCCGCAAAAAAGGGAATAA
GGGCGACACGGAAATGTTGAATACTCATACTCTTCCTTTTTCAATATTATTGAAGCATTTATCAGGGTTA
TTGTCTCATGAGCGGATACATATTTGAATGTATTTAGAAAAATAAACAAATAGGGGTTCCGCGCACATTT
CCCCGAAAAGTGCCACCTGACGTCGACGGATCGGGAGATCTCCCGATCCCCTATGGTGCACTCTCAGTAC
AATCTGCTCTGATGCCGCATAGTTAAGCCAGTATCTGCTCCCTGCTTGTGTGTTGGAGGTCGCTGAGTAG
TGCGCGAGCAAAATTTAAGCTACAACAAGGCAAGGCTTGACCGACAATTGCATGAAGAATCTGCTTAGGG
TTAGGCGTTTTGCGCTGCTTCGCGATGTACGGGCCAGATATACGCGTT
Features (pLannotate 1.2.2; 24 found; start..end, strand, type, name):
      1..380     +  enhancer       CMV enhancer: human cytomegalovirus immediate early enhancer
    381..584     +  promoter       CMV promoter: human cytomegalovirus (CMV) immediate early promoter
    580..613     +  LTR            5' LTR (truncated) (fragment): truncated 5' long terminal repeat (LTR) from HIV-1
    629..647     +  promoter       T7 promoter: promoter for bacteriophage T7 RNA polymerase
    691..709     +  promoter       T7 promoter: promoter for bacteriophage T7 RNA polymerase
    715..1422    +  CDS            mCherry: mCherry is a basic (constitutively fluorescent) red fluorescent protein published in 2004, derived from Discosoma sp.. It is reported to be a very rapidly-maturing monomer with low acid sensitivity.
   1464..1483    +  CDS            9xHis (fragment): 9xHis affinity tag
   1501..1546    +  misc_feature   MCS (fragment): multiple cloning site
   1558..5193    +  CDS            Atp2b2: AT2B2_MOUSE - Also known as Pmca2 From Mus musculus (Mouse).
   5234..5458    +  polyA_signal   bGH poly(A) signal: bovine growth hormone polyadenylation signal
   5462..5483    +  promoter       SV40 promoter (fragment): SV40 enhancer and early promoter
   5504..5932    +  rep_origin     f1 ori (sequence partly withheld): f1 bacteriophage origin of replication; arrow indicates direction of (+) strand synthesis
   5946..6275    +  promoter       SV40 promoter: SV40 enhancer and early promoter
   6342..7133    +  CDS            neo: KKA2_KLEPN - Also known as kan, nptII. Experimental evidence at protein level: Swiss-Prot protein existence level 1. Resistance to kanamycin, neomycin, paromomycin, ribostamycin, butirosin and gentamicin B. From Klebsiella pneumoniae.
   7157..7315    +  CDS            ble (fragment): BLE_KLEPN - Experimental evidence at protein level: Swiss-Prot protein existence level 1. Binding protein with a strong affinity to the bleomycin family of antibiotics. Binds to CL990; an antimitotic-antibiotic compound. From Klebsiella pneumoniae.
   7310..7431    +  polyA_signal   SV40 poly(A) signal: SV40 polyadenylation signal
   7504..7520    -  protein_bind   lac operator: The lac repressor binds to the lac operator to inhibit transcription in E. coli. This inhibition can be relieved by adding lactose or isopropyl-β-D-thiogalactopyranoside (IPTG). lac repressor encoded by lacI
   7528..7558    -  promoter       lac promoter: promoter for the E. coli lac operon
   7573..7594    -  protein_bind   CAP binding site: CAP binding activates transcription in the presence of cAMP. E. coli catabolite activator protein
   7607..7699    -  CDS            lacI (fragment): lac repressor; lacI; The lac repressor binds to the lac operator to inhibit transcription in E. coli. This inhibition can be relieved by adding lactose or isopropyl-β-D-thiogalactopyranoside (IPTG).
   7882..8470    -  rep_origin     ori: high-copy-number ColE1/pMB1/pBR322/pUC origin of replication
   8641..9501    -  CDS            AmpR: β-lactamase; bla; confers resistance to ampicillin, carbenicillin, and related antibiotics
   9502..9606    -  promoter       AmpR promoter: bla
   9665..9717    -  misc_feature   bom (fragment): basis of mobility region from pBR322
