[The description below was written by a language model from this plasmid's Addgene catalogue record and pLannotate feature annotations shown in this document.]
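Description:
pcDNA3.1-CMV-mCherry-hPMCA2x/b is a roughly 9.9 kb plasmid built on the pcDNA3.1 backbone that expresses the human plasma membrane calcium pump PMCA2 (ATP2B2), splice variant x/b, fused at its N terminus to the red fluorescent protein mCherry. The catalogue lists the vector type as bacterial expression, but the annotated parts are those of a mammalian expression vector. The CMV immediate-early enhancer and promoter drive the mCherry–PMCA2 open reading frame, which ends at a bovine growth hormone polyadenylation signal. T7 promoter sites lie upstream of the coding region. Between mCherry and the pump, the annotation shows a short linker region containing remnants of a His tag and a multiple cloning site. The automated annotation matched the pump to the mouse Atp2b2 protein, whereas the record gives the insert as human. This probably reflects the close conservation of the orthologues rather than a different insert. The depositor notes a G73D substitution relative to the reference sequence and states that it does not affect function.

The plasmid is propagated in E. coli through a ColE1/pUC-type origin with ampicillin selection (AmpR). The catalogue describes it as low copy even though the origin is annotated as a high-copy type. An f1 origin is also present. An SV40 promoter–neomycin phosphotransferase–SV40 poly(A) cassette can provide G418 selection in mammalian cells. The depositor and sequencing-derived records share the same feature set and differ only in their start coordinate and by a few bases. The construct is used to overexpress a fluorescently trackable calcium extrusion pump. The associated publication concerns reducing calcium signalling in astrocytes.
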