Addgene plasmid #111571: pcDNA3.1-CMV-mCherry-hPMCA2x/b
Purpose: Expresses a plasma membrane calcium pump hPMCA2x/b
Depositing lab: Baljit Khakh. Depositing organization: University of California, Los Angeles (UCLA). Publication: Reducing Astrocyte Calcium Signaling In Vivo Alters Striatal Microcircuits and Causes Repetitive Behavior. Yu X, Taylor AMW, Nagai J, Golshani P, Evans CJ, Coppola G, Khakh BS. Neuron. 2018 Aug 27. pii: S0896-6273(18)30688-3. doi: 10.1016/j.neuron.2018.08.015. PubMed 30174118.
Backbone
  Vector backbone: pcDNA3.1
  Backbone size w/o insert (bp): 5386
  Total vector size (bp): 9868
  Vector type: Bacterial Expression
Growth in bacteria
  Bacterial resistance: Ampicillin, 100 μg/mL
  Growth temperature: 37°C
  Growth strain: DH5alpha
  Copy number: Low Copy
Gene/Insert
  Gene/Insert name: Plasma membrane calcium pump 2, variant x/b (alt name: PMCA2x/b)
  Species: H. sapiens (human)
  Insert size (bp): 3639
  GenBank ID: NM_001036684.2
  Entrez Gene: ATP2B2 (a.k.a. DFNA82, PMCA2, PMCA2a, PMCA2i)
  Tag / fusion protein: mCherry (N terminal on insert)
Terms and licenses: Academic/Nonprofit Terms; Industry Terms: Not Available to Industry
Depositor comments: This sequence for PMCA2x/b contains a G73D mutation compared to the reference but the depositing lab confirms that this mutation does not affect plasmid function.
How to cite: pcDNA3.1-CMV-mCherry-hPMCA2x/b was a gift from Baljit Khakh (Addgene plasmid # 111571 ; http://n2t.net/addgene:111571 ; RRID:Addgene_111571)
